>Addgene plasmid #107705 | DRH323: pAAV_hSyn-QuasAr2 | depositor full sequence | sequence record 211654 | DRH323: pAAV_hSyn-QuasAr2 sequence 5835 bps
CCTGCAGGCAGCTGCGCGCTCGCTCGCTCACTGAGGCCGCCCGGGCGTCGGGCGACCTTTGGTCGCCCGG
CCTCAGTGAGCGAGCGAGCGCGCAGAGAGGGAGTGGCCAACTCCATCACTAGGGGTTCCTGCGGCCGCAC
GCGTTGTACAGTGTCTAGACTGCAGAGGGCCCTGCGTATGAGTGCAAGTGGGTTTTAGGACCAGGATGAG
GCGGGGTGGGGGTGCCTACCTGACGACCGACCCCGACCCACTGGACAAGCACCCAACCCCCATTCCCCAA
ATTGCGCATCCCCTATCAGAGAGGGGGAGGGGAAACAGGATGCGGCGAGGCGCGTGCGCACTGCCAGCTT
CAGCACCGCGGACAGTGCCTTCGCCCCCGCCTGGCGGCGCGCGCCACCGCCGCCTCAGCACTGAAGGCGC
GCTGACGTCACTCGCCGGTCCCCCGCAAACTCCCCTTCCCGGCCACCTTGGTCGCGTCCGCGCCGCCGCC
GGCCCAGCCGGACCGCACCACGCGAGGCGCGAGATAGGGGGGCACGGGCGCGACCATCTGCGCTGCGGCG
CCGGCGACTCAGCGCTGCCTCAGTCTGCGGTGGGCAGCGGAGGAGTCGTGTCGTGCCTGAGAGCGCAGTC
GAGAAGGATCCACCATGGTAAGTATCGCTCTGCAGGCTGGTTACGACCTACTGGGTGACGGCAGACCTGA
AACCCTGTGGCTGGGCATCGGCACTCTGCTGATGCTGATTGGAACCTTCTACTTTCTGGTCCGCGGATGG
GGAGTCACCGATAAGGATGCCCGGGAATATTACGCTGTGACTATCCTGGTGTCCGGAATCGCATCCGCCG
CATATCTGTCTATGTTCTTTGGTATCGGGCTTACTGAGGTGTCCGTCGGGGGCGAAATGTTGGATATCTA
TTATGCCAGGTACGCCCAGTGGCTGTTTACCACCCCACTTCTGCTGCTGCACCTGGCCCTTCTCGCTAAG
GTGGATCGGGTGACCATCGGCACCCTGGTGGGTGTGGACGCCCTGATGATCGTCACTGGCCTCATCGGAG
CCTTGAGCCACACGGCCATAGCCAGATACAGTTGGTGGTTGTTCTCTACAATTTGCATGATAGTGGTGCT
CTATGTTCTGGCTACATCCCTGCGATCTGCTGCAAAGGAGCGGGGCCCCGAGGTGGCATCTACCTTTAAC
ACCCTGACAGCTCTGGTCTTGGTGCTGTGGACCGCTTACCCTATCCTGTGGATCATAGGCACTGAGGGCG
CTGGCGTGGTGGGCCTGGGCATCGAAACTCTGCTGTTTATGGTGTTGGACGTGACTGCCAAGGTCGGCTT
TGGCTTTATCCTGTTGAGATCCCGGGCTATTCTGGGCGACACCGAGGCACCAGAACCCAGTGCCGGTGCC
GATACGTTGATGGTGAGCAAGGGCGAGGAGTATAACATGGCCATCATCAAGGAGTTCATGCGCTTCAAGG
TGCGCATGGAGGGCTCCGTGAACGGCCACGAGTTCGAGATCGAGGGCGAGGGCGAGGGCCGCCCCTACGA
GGGCTTTCAGACCGCTAAGCTGAAGGTGACCAAGGGTGGCCCCCTGCCCTTCGCCTGGGACATCCTGTCC
CCTCATTTCACCTACGGCTCCAAGGCCTACGTGAAGCACCCCGCCGACATCCCCGACTACTTCAAGCTGT
CCTTCCCCGAGGGCTTCAAGTGGGAGCGCGTGATGAACTACGAGGACGGCGGCGTGGTGACCGTGACCCA
GGACTCCTCCCTGCAGGACGGCGAGTTCATCTACAAGGTGAAGCTGCGCGGCACCAACTTCCCCTCCGAC
GGCCCCGTGATGCAGAAGAAGACCATGGGCTGGGAGGCCTCCTCCGAGCGGATGTACCCCGAGGACGGTG
CCCTGAAGGGCAAGATCAAGATGAGGCTGAAGCTGAAGGACGGCGGCCACTACACCTCCGAGGTCAAGAC
CACCTACAAGGCCAAGAAGCCCGTGCAGCTGCCCGGCGCCTACATCGTCGACATCAAGTTGGACATCACC
TCCCACAACGAGGACTACACCATCGTGGAACAGTACGAACGCGCCGAGGGCCGCCACTCCACCGGCGGCA
TGGACGAGCTGTACAAGAGTAGAATCACAAGCGAAGGCGAGTACATCCCCCTGGATCAAATAGACATAAA
TGTAGGTGGATTTTGTTATGAGAATGAATAAGAATTCGATATCAAGCTTATCGATAATCAACCTCTGGAT
TACAAAATTTGTGAAAGATTGACTGGTATTCTTAACTATGTTGCTCCTTTTACGCTATGTGGATACGCTG
CTTTAATGCCTTTGTATCATGCTATTGCTTCCCGTATGGCTTTCATTTTCTCCTCCTTGTATAAATCCTG
GTTGCTGTCTCTTTATGAGGAGTTGTGGCCCGTTGTCAGGCAACGTGGCGTGGTGTGCACTGTGTTTGCT
GACGCAACCCCCACTGGTTGGGGCATTGCCACCACCTGTCAGCTCCTTTCCGGGACTTTCGCTTTCCCCC
TCCCTATTGCCACGGCGGAACTCATCGCCGCCTGCCTTGCCCGCTGCTGGACAGGGGCTCGGCTGTTGGG
CACTGACAATTCCGTGGTGTTGTCGGGGAAATCATCGTCCTTTCCTTGGCTGCTCGCCTATGTTGCCACC
TGGATTCTGCGCGGGACGTCCTTCTGCTACGTCCCTTCGGCCCTCAATCCAGCGGACCTTCCTTCCCGCG
GCCTGCTGCCGGCTCTGCGGCCTCTTCCGCGTCTTCGCCTTCGCCCTCAGACGAGTCGGATCTCCCTTTG
GGCCGCCTCCCCGCATCGATACCGAGCGCTGCTCGAGCTAGAGCTCGCTGATCAGCCTCGACTGTGCCTT
CTAGTTGCCAGCCATCTGTTGTTTGCCCCTCCCCCGTGCCTTCCTTGACCCTGGAAGGTGCCACTCCCAC
TGTCCTTTCCTAATAAAATGAGGAAATTGCATCGCATTGTCTGAGTAGGTGTCATTCTATTCTGGGGGGT
GGGGTGGGGCAGGACAGCAAGGGGGAGGATTGGGAAGACAATAGCAGGCATGCTGGGGAGGTAACCACGT
GCGGACCGAGCGGCCGCAGGAACCCCTAGTGATGGAGTTGGCCACTCCCTCTCTGCGCGCTCGCTCGCTC
ACTGAGGCCGGGCGACCAAAGGTCGCCCGACGCCCGGGCTTTGCCCGGGCGGCCTCAGTGAGCGAGCGAG
CGCGCAGCTGCCTGCAGGGGCGCCTGATGCGGTATTTTCTCCTTACGCATCTGTGCGGTATTTCACACCG
CATA
[142 nt withheld, positions 3295-3436]
C
[141 nt withheld, positions 3438-3578]
CCTTTGACGTTGGAGTCCACGTTCTTT
[37 nt withheld, positions 3606-3642]
ATCCTATCTCGGGCTATTCTTTTGATTTATAAGGGATTTTGCCGATTTCGGTCTATTGGTTAAAAAATGA
GCTGATTTAACAAAAATTTAACGCGAATTTTAACAAAATATTAACGTTTACAATTTTATGGTGCACTCTC
AGTACAATCTGCTCTGATGCCGCATAGTTAAGCCAGCCCCGACACCCGCCAACACCCGCTGACGCGCCCT
GACGGGCTTGTCTGCTCCCGGCATCCGCTTACAGACAAGCTGTGACCGTCTCCGGGAGCTGCATGTGTCA
GAGGTTTTCACCGTCATCACCGAAACGCGCGAGACGAAAGGGCCTCGTGATACGCCTATTTTTATAGGTT
AATGTCATGATAATAATGGTTTCTTAGACGTCAGGTGGCACTTTTCGGGGAAATGTGCGCGGAACCCCTA
TTTGTTTATTTTTCTAAATACATTCAAATATGTATCCGCTCATGAGACAATAACCCTGATAAATGCTTCA
ATAATATTGAAAAAGGAAGAGTATGAGTATTCAACATTTCCGTGTCGCCCTTATTCCCTTTTTTGCGGCA
TTTTGCCTTCCTGTTTTTGCTCACCCAGAAACGCTGGTGAAAGTAAAAGATGCTGAAGATCAGTTGGGTG
CACGAGTGGGTTACATCGAACTGGATCTCAACAGCGGTAAGATCCTTGAGAGTTTTCGCCCCGAAGAACG
TTTTCCAATGATGAGCACTTTTAAAGTTCTGCTATGTGGCGCGGTATTATCCCGTATTGACGCCGGGCAA
GAGCAACTCGGTCGCCGCATACACTATTCTCAGAATGACTTGGTTGAGTACTCACCAGTCACAGAAAAGC
ATCTTACGGATGGCATGACAGTAAGAGAATTATGCAGTGCTGCCATAACCATGAGTGATAACACTGCGGC
CAACTTACTTCTGACAACGATCGGAGGACCGAAGGAGCTAACCGCTTTTTTGCACAACATGGGGGATCAT
GTAACTCGCCTTGATCGTTGGGAACCGGAGCTGAATGAAGCCATACCAAACGACGAGCGTGACACCACGA
TGCCTGTAGCAATGGCAACAACGTTGCGCAAACTATTAACTGGCGAACTACTTACTCTAGCTTCCCGGCA
ACAATTAATAGACTGGATGGAGGCGGATAAAGTTGCAGGACCACTTCTGCGCTCGGCCCTTCCGGCTGGC
TGGTTTATTGCTGATAAATCTGGAGCCGGTGAGCGTGGAAGCCGCGGTATCATTGCAGCACTGGGGCCAG
ATGGTAAGCCCTCCCGTATCGTAGTTATCTACACGACGGGGAGTCAGGCAACTATGGATGAACGAAATAG
ACAGATCGCTGAGATAGGTGCCTCACTGATTAAGCATTGGTAACTGTCAGACCAAGTTTACTCATATATA
CTTTAGATTGATTTAAAACTTCATTTTTAATTTAAAAGGATCTAGGTGAAGATCCTTTTTGATAATCTCA
TGACCAAAATCCCTTAACGTGAGTTTTCGTTCCACTGAGCGTCAGACCCCGTAGAAAAGATCAAAGGATC
TTCTTGAGATCCTTTTTTTCTGCGCGTAATCTGCTGCTTGCAAACAAAAAAACCACCGCTACCAGCGGTG
GTTTGTTTGCCGGATCAAGAGCTACCAACTCTTTTTCCGAAGGTAACTGGCTTCAGCAGAGCGCAGATAC
CAAATACTGTTCTTCTAGTGTAGCCGTAGTTAGGCCACCACTTCAAGAACTCTGTAGCACCGCCTACATA
CCTCGCTCTGCTAATCCTGTTACCAGTGGCTGCTGCCAGTGGCGATAAGTCGTGTCTTACCGGGTTGGAC
TCAAGACGATAGTTACCGGATAAGGCGCAGCGGTCGGGCTGAACGGGGGGTTCGTGCACACAGCCCAGCT
TGGAGCGAACGACCTACACCGAACTGAGATACCTACAGCGTGAGCTATGAGAAAGCGCCACGCTTCCCGA
AGGGAGAAAGGCGGACAGGTATCCGGTAAGCGGCAGGGTCGGAACAGGAGAGCGCACGAGGGAGCTTCCA
GGGGGAAACGCCTGGTATCTTTATAGTCCTGTCGGGTTTCGCCACCTCTGACTTGAGCGTCGATTTTTGT
GATGCTCGTCAGGGGGGCGGAGCCTATGGAAAAACGCCAGCAACGCGGCCTTTTTACGGTTCCTGGCCTT
TTGCTGGCCTTTTGCTCACATGT
Features (pLannotate 1.2.2; 16 found; start..end, strand, type, name):
     12..39      +  repeat_region  AAV2 ITR (fragment): inverted terminal repeat of adeno-associated virus serotype 2 inverted
     68..95      +  repeat_region  AAV2 ITR (fragment): inverted terminal repeat of adeno-associated virus serotype 2 inverted
    181..628     +  promoter       hSyn promoter: human synapsin I promoter; confers neuron-specific expression (Kügler et al., 2003)
    645..1403    +  CDS            QuasAr2: achaerhodopsin-3 (Arch) derivative with improved voltage sensitivity (Hochbaum et al., 2014)
   1410..2117    +  CDS            mOrange2: mOrange2 is a basic (constitutively fluorescent) orange fluorescent protein published in 2008, derived from Discosoma sp.. It has high acid sensitivity.
   2202..2226    +  misc_feature   MCS (fragment): pBluescript multiple cloning site
   2226..2814    +  misc_feature   WPRE: woodchuck hepatitis virus posttranscriptional regulatory element
   2862..3069    +  polyA_signal   bGH poly(A) signal: bovine growth hormone polyadenylation signal
   3098..3238    +  repeat_region  AAV2 ITR: inverted terminal repeat of adeno-associated virus serotype 2 inverted
   3243..3294    -  misc_feature   bom (fragment): basis of mobility region from pBR322
   3313..3768    +  rep_origin     f1 ori (sequence partly withheld): f1 bacteriophage origin of replication; arrow indicates direction of (+) strand synthesis
   3769..3818    -  misc_feature   bom (fragment): basis of mobility region from pBR322
   3920..3955    -  CDS            rop (fragment): Rop protein, which maintains plasmids at low copy number; rop
   4050..4154    +  promoter       AmpR promoter: bla
   4155..5015    +  CDS            AmpR: β-lactamase; bla; confers resistance to ampicillin, carbenicillin, and related antibiotics
   5186..5774    +  rep_origin     ori: high-copy-number ColE1/pMB1/pBR322/pUC origin of replication
