>Addgene plasmid #107705 | DRH323: pAAV_hSyn-QuasAr2 | addgene full sequence | sequence record 217197 | Addgene NGS Result
CCTGCAGGCAGCTGCGCGCTCGCTCGCTCACTGAGGCCGCCCGGGCGTCGGGCGACCTTTGGTCGCCCGG
CCTCAGTGAGCGAGCGAGCGCGCAGAGAGGGAGTGGCCAACTCCATCACTAGGGGTTCCTGCGGCCGCAC
GCGTTGTACAGTGTCTAGACTGCAGAGGGCCCTGCGTATGAGTGCAAGTGGGTTTTAGGACCAGGATGAG
GCGGGGTGGGGGTGCCTACCTGACGACCGACCCCGACCCACTGGACAAGCACCCAACCCCCATTCCCCAA
ATTGCGCATCCCCTATCAGAGAGGGGGAGGGGAAACAGGATGCGGCGAGGCGCGTGCGCACTGCCAGCTT
CAGCACCGCGGACAGTGCCTTCGCCCCCGCCTGGCGGCGCGCGCCACCGCCGCCTCAGCACTGAAGGCGC
GCTGACGTCACTCGCCGGTCCCCCGCAAACTCCCCTTCCCGGCCACCTTGGTCGCGTCCGCGCCGCCGCC
GGCCCAGCCGGACCGCACCACGCGAGGCGCGAGATAGGGGGGCACGGGCGCGACCATCTGCGCTGCGGCG
CCGGCGACTCAGCGCTGCCTCAGTCTGCGGTGGGCAGCGGAGGAGTCGTGTCGTGCCTGAGAGCGCAGTC
GAGAAGGATCCACCATGGTAAGTATCGCTCTGCAGGCTGGTTACGACCTACTGGGTGACGGCAGACCTGA
AACCCTGTGGCTGGGCATCGGCACTCTGCTGATGCTGATTGGAACCTTCTACTTTCTGGTCCGCGGATGG
GGAGTCACCGATAAGGATGCCCGGGAATATTACGCTGTGACTATCCTGGTGTCCGGAATCGCATCCGCCG
CATATCTGTCTATGTTCTTTGGTATCGGGCTTACTGAGGTGTCCGTCGGGGGCGAAATGTTGGATATCTA
TTATGCCAGGTACGCCCAGTGGCTGTTTACCACCCCACTTCTGCTGCTGCACCTGGCCCTTCTCGCTAAG
GTGGATCGGGTGACCATCGGCACCCTGGTGGGTGTGGACGCCCTGATGATCGTCACTGGCCTCATCGGAG
CCTTGAGCCACACGGCCATAGCCAGATACAGTTGGTGGTTGTTCTCTACAATTTGCATGATAGTGGTGCT
CTATGTTCTGGCTACATCCCTGCGATCTGCTGCAAAGGAGCGGGGCCCCGAGGTGGCATCTACCTTTAAC
ACCCTGACAGCTCTGGTCTTGGTGCTGTGGACCGCTTACCCTATCCTGTGGATCATAGGCACTGAGGGCG
CTGGCGTGGTGGGCCTGGGCATCGAAACTCTGCTGTTTATGGTGTTGGACGTGACTGCCAAGGTCGGCTT
TGGCTTTATCCTGTTGAGATCCCGGGCTATTCTGGGCGACACCGAGGCACCAGAACCCAGTGCCGGTGCC
GATACGTTGATGGTGAGCAAGGGCGAGGAGTATAACATGGCCATCATCAAGGAGTTCATGCGCTTCAAGG
TGCGCATGGAGGGCTCCGTGAACGGCCACGAGTTCGAGATCGAGGGCGAGGGCGAGGGCCGCCCCTACGA
GGGCTTTCAGACCGCTAAGCTGAAGGTGACCAAGGGTGGCCCCCTGCCCTTCGCCTGGGACATCCTGTCC
CCTCATTTCACCTACGGCTCCAAGGCCTACGTGAAGCACCCCGCCGACATCCCCGACTACTTCAAGCTGT
CCTTCCCCGAGGGCTTCAAGTGGGAGCGCGTGATGAACTACGAGGACGGCGGCGTGGTGACCGTGACCCA
GGACTCCTCCCTGCAGGACGGCGAGTTCATCTACAAGGTGAAGCTGCGCGGCACCAACTTCCCCTCCGAC
GGCCCCGTGATGCAGAAGAAGACCATGGGCTGGGAGGCCTCCTCCGAGCGGATGTACCCCGAGGACGGTG
CCCTGAAGGGCAAGATCAAGATGAGGCTGAAGCTGAAGGACGGCGGCCACTACACCTCCGAGGTCAAGAC
CACCTACAAGGCCAAGAAGCCCGTGCAGCTGCCCGGCGCCTACATCGTCGACATCAAGTTGGACATCACC
TCCCACAACGAGGACTACACCATCGTGGAACAGTACGAACGCGCCGAGGGCCGCCACTCCACCGGCGGCA
TGGACGAGCTGTACAAGAGTAGAATCACAAGCGAAGGCGAGTACATCCCCCTGGATCAAATAGACATAAA
TGTAGGTGGATTTTGTTATGAGAATGAATAAGAATTCGATATCAAGCTTATCGATAATCAACCTCTGGAT
TACAAAATTTGTGAAAGATTGACTGGTATTCTTAACTATGTTGCTCCTTTTACGCTATGTGGATACGCTG
CTTTAATGCCTTTGTATCATGCTATTGCTTCCCGTATGGCTTTCATTTTCTCCTCCTTGTATAAATCCTG
GTTGCTGTCTCTTTATGAGGAGTTGTGGCCCGTTGTCAGGCAACGTGGCGTGGTGTGCACTGTGTTTGCT
GACGCAACCCCCACTGGTTGGGGCATTGCCACCACCTGTCAGCTCCTTTCCGGGACTTTCGCTTTCCCCC
TCCCTATTGCCACGGCGGAACTCATCGCCGCCTGCCTTGCCCGCTGCTGGACAGGGGCTCGGCTGTTGGG
CACTGACAATTCCGTGGTGTTGTCGGGGAAATCATCGTCCTTTCCTTGGCTGCTCGCCTATGTTGCCACC
TGGATTCTGCGCGGGACGTCCTTCTGCTACGTCCCTTCGGCCCTCAATCCAGCGGACCTTCCTTCCCGCG
GCCTGCTGCCGGCTCTGCGGCCTCTTCCGCGTCTTCGCCTTCGCCCTCAGACGAGTCGGATCTCCCTTTG
GGCCGCCTCCCCGCATCGATACCGAGCGCTGCTCGAGCTAGAGCTCGCTGATCAGCCTCGACTGTGCCTT
CTAGTTGCCAGCCATCTGTTGTTTGCCCCTCCCCCGTGCCTTCCTTGACCCTGGAAGGTGCCACTCCCAC
TGTCCTTTCCTAATAAAATGAGGAAATTGCATCGCATTGTCTGAGTAGGTGTCATTCTATTCTGGGGGGT
GGGGTGGGGCAGGACAGCAAGGGGGAGGATTGGGAAGACAATAGCAGGCATGCTGGGGAGGTAACCACGT
GCGGACCGAGCGGCCGCAGGAACCCCTAGTGATGGAGTTGGCCACTCCCTCTCTGCGCGCTCGCTCGCTC
ACTGAGGCCGGGCGACCAAAGGTCGCCCGACGCCCGGGCTTTGCCCGGGCGGCCTCAGTGAGCGAGCGAG
CGCGCAGCTGCCTGCAGGGGCGCCTGATGCGGTATTTTCTCCTTACGCATCTGTGCGGTATTTCACACCG
CATA
[95 nt withheld, positions 3295-3389]
T
[46 nt withheld, positions 3391-3436]
C
[141 nt withheld, positions 3438-3578]
CCTTTGACGTTGGAGTCCACGTTCTTT
[37 nt withheld, positions 3606-3642]
ACTCTATCTCGGGCTATTCTTTTGATTTATAAGGGATTTTGCCGATTTCGGTCTATTGGTTAAAAAATGA
GCTGATTTAACAAAAATTTAACGCGAATTTTAACAAAATATTAACGTTTACAATTTTATGGTGCACTCTC
AGTACAATCTGCTCTGATGCCGCATAGTTAAGCCAGCCCCGACACCCGCCAACACCCGCTGACGCGCCCT
GACGGGCTTGTCTGCTCCCGGCATCCGCTTACAGACAAGCTGTGACCGTCTCCGGGAGCTGCATGTGTCA
GAGGTTTTCACCGTCATCACCGAAACGCGCGAGACGAAAGGGCCTCGTGATACGCCTATTTTTATAGGTT
AATGTCATGATAATAATGGTTTCTTAGACGTCAGGTGGCACTTTTCGGGGAAATGTGCGCGGAACCCCTA
TTTGTTTATTTTTCTAAATACATTCAAATATGTATCCGCTCATGAGACAATAACCCTGATAAATGCTTCA
ATAATATTGAAAAAGGAAGAGTATGAGTATTCAACATTTCCGTGTCGCCCTTATTCCCTTTTTTGCGGCA
TTTTGCCTTCCTGTTTTTGCTCACCCAGAAACGCTGGTGAAAGTAAAAGATGCTGAAGATCAGTTGGGTG
CACGAGTGGGTTACATCGAACTGGATCTCAACAGCGGTAAGATCCTTGAGAGTTTTCGCCCCGAAGAACG
TTTTCCAATGATGAGCACTTTTAAAGTTCTGCTATGTGGCGCGGTATTATCCCGTATTGACGCCGGGCAA
GAGCAACTCGGTCGCCGCATACACTATTCTCAGAATGACTTGGTTGAGTACTCACCAGTCACAGAAAAGC
ATCTTACGGATGGCATGACAGTAAGAGAATTATGCAGTGCTGCCATAACCATGAGTGATAACACTGCGGC
CAACTTACTTCTGACAACGATCGGAGGACCGAAGGAGCTAACCGCTTTTTTGCACAACATGGGGGATCAT
GTAACTCGCCTTGATCGTTGGGAACCGGAGCTGAATGAAGCCATACCAAACGACGAGCGTGACACCACGA
TGCCTGTAGCAATGGCAACAACGTTGCGCAAACTATTAACTGGCGAACTACTTACTCTAGCTTCCCGGCA
ACAATTAATAGACTGGATGGAGGCGGATAAAGTTGCAGGACCACTTCTGCGCTCGGCCCTTCCGGCTGGC
TGGTTTATTGCTGATAAATCTGGAGCCGGTGAGCGTGGAAGCCGCGGTATCATTGCAGCACTGGGGCCAG
ATGGTAAGCCCTCCCGTATCGTAGTTATCTACACGACGGGGAGTCAGGCAACTATGGATGAACGAAATAG
ACAGATCGCTGAGATAGGTGCCTCACTGATTAAGCATTGGTAACTGTCAGACCAAGTTTACTCATATATA
CTTTAGATTGATTTAAAACTTCATTTTTAATTTAAAAGGATCTAGGTGAAGATCCTTTTTGATAATCTCA
TGACCAAAATCCCTTAACGTGAGTTTTCGTTCCACTGAGCGTCAGACCCCGTAGAAAAGATCAAAGGATC
TTCTTGAGATCCTTTTTTTCTGCGCGTAATCTGCTGCTTGCAAACAAAAAAACCACCGCTACCAGCGGTG
GTTTGTTTGCCGGATCAAGAGCTACCAACTCTTTTTCCGAAGGTAACTGGCTTCAGCAGAGCGCAGATAC
CAAATACTGTTCTTCTAGTGTAGCCGTAGTTAGGCCACCACTTCAAGAACTCTGTAGCACCGCCTACATA
CCTCGCTCTGCTAATCCTGTTACCAGTGGCTGCTGCCAGTGGCGATAAGTCGTGTCTTACCGGGTTGGAC
TCAAGACGATAGTTACCGGATAAGGCGCAGCGGTCGGGCTGAACGGGGGGTTCGTGCACACAGCCCAGCT
TGGAGCGAACGACCTACACCGAACTGAGATACCTACAGCGTGAGCTATGAGAAAGCGCCACGCTTCCCGA
AGGGAGAAAGGCGGACAGGTATCCGGTAAGCGGCAGGGTCGGAACAGGAGAGCGCACGAGGGAGCTTCCA
GGGGGAAACGCCTGGTATCTTTATAGTCCTGTCGGGTTTCGCCACCTCTGACTTGAGCGTCGATTTTTGT
GATGCTCGTCAGGGGGGCGGAGCCTATGGAAAAACGCCAGCAACGCGGCCTTTTTACGGTTCCTGGCCTT
TTGCTGGCCTTTTGCTCACATGT
Features (pLannotate 1.2.2; 16 found; start..end, strand, type, name):
     12..39      +  repeat_region  AAV2 ITR (fragment): inverted terminal repeat of adeno-associated virus serotype 2 inverted
     68..95      +  repeat_region  AAV2 ITR (fragment): inverted terminal repeat of adeno-associated virus serotype 2 inverted
    181..628     +  promoter       hSyn promoter: human synapsin I promoter; confers neuron-specific expression (Kügler et al., 2003)
    645..1403    +  CDS            QuasAr2: achaerhodopsin-3 (Arch) derivative with improved voltage sensitivity (Hochbaum et al., 2014)
   1410..2117    +  CDS            mOrange2: mOrange2 is a basic (constitutively fluorescent) orange fluorescent protein published in 2008, derived from Discosoma sp.. It has high acid sensitivity.
   2202..2226    +  misc_feature   MCS (fragment): pBluescript multiple cloning site
   2226..2814    +  misc_feature   WPRE: woodchuck hepatitis virus posttranscriptional regulatory element
   2862..3069    +  polyA_signal   bGH poly(A) signal: bovine growth hormone polyadenylation signal
   3098..3238    +  repeat_region  AAV2 ITR: inverted terminal repeat of adeno-associated virus serotype 2 inverted
   3243..3294    -  misc_feature   bom (fragment): basis of mobility region from pBR322
   3313..3768    +  rep_origin     f1 ori (sequence partly withheld): f1 bacteriophage origin of replication; arrow indicates direction of (+) strand synthesis
   3769..3818    -  misc_feature   bom (fragment): basis of mobility region from pBR322
   3920..3955    -  CDS            rop (fragment): Rop protein, which maintains plasmids at low copy number; rop
   4050..4154    +  promoter       AmpR promoter: bla
   4155..5015    +  CDS            AmpR: β-lactamase; bla; confers resistance to ampicillin, carbenicillin, and related antibiotics
   5186..5774    +  rep_origin     ori: high-copy-number ColE1/pMB1/pBR322/pUC origin of replication
