[The description below was written by a language model from this plasmid's Addgene catalogue record and pLannotate feature annotations shown in this document.]
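Description:
DRH323: pAAV_hSyn-QuasAr2 is an adeno-associated virus transfer plasmid for expressing a genetically encoded voltage indicator in neurons. It is built on a pAAV_hSyn backbone and classed as a mammalian expression/AAV vector. In bacteria it is maintained through a high-copy ColE1/pUC-type origin and selected with ampicillin via the β-lactamase gene and its promoter. An f1 phage origin and small remnants of pBR322 bom and rop sequences are also annotated in the backbone.

The expression cassette lies between AAV2 inverted terminal repeats, which are the cis elements needed for replication and packaging of the cassette into AAV particles. The downstream ITR is annotated in full, whereas the upstream one is detected only as two short fragments. The human synapsin I promoter confers neuron-specific transcription of QuasAr2, an Archaerhodopsin-3 derivative with improved voltage sensitivity. It is followed almost immediately by mOrange2, an orange fluorescent protein. That arrangement suggests a fusion that would mark expressing cells, although the catalogue entry names only QuasAr2 as the insert. A WPRE follows the coding region to enhance transcript stability and expression, and the bovine growth hormone polyadenylation signal terminates the transcript.

The stated purpose is in vivo voltage imaging, consistent with viral delivery to neurons for optical recording of membrane potential. The catalogue lists a total size of 7,149 bp, whereas the sequenced record behind the feature table is 5,835 nt. This size discrepancy is not explained by the record.
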