Addgene plasmid #107705: DRH323: pAAV_hSyn-QuasAr2
Purpose: in vivo voltage imaging
Depositing lab: Adam Cohen. Depositing organization: Harvard University. Publication: Voltage imaging and optogenetics reveal behaviour-dependent changes in hippocampal dynamics. Adam Y, Kim JJ, Lou S, Zhao Y, Xie ME, Brinks D, Wu H, Mostajo-Radji MA, Kheifets S, Parot V, Chettih S, Williams KJ, Gmeiner B, Farhi SL, Madisen L, Buchanan EK, Kinsella I, Zhou D, Paninski L, Harvey CD, Zeng H, Arlotta P, Campbell RE, Cohen AE. Nature. 2019 May 1. pii: 10.1038/s41586-019-1166-7. doi: 10.1038/s41586-019-1166-7. PubMed 31043747.
Backbone
  Vector backbone: pAAV_hSyn
  Backbone size w/o insert (bp): 5500
  Total vector size (bp): 7149
  Vector type: Mammalian Expression, AAV
Growth in bacteria
  Bacterial resistance: Ampicillin, 100 μg/mL
  Growth temperature: 30°C
  Growth strain: NEB Stable
  Copy number: Unknown
Gene/Insert
  Gene/Insert name: QuasAr2
  Species: Synthetic
  Insert size (bp): 1500
  Cloning method: Gibson Cloning
  Sequencing primers: 5′ GCTCGTCAATCAAGCTGGTTC; 3′ ctctgctgtttatggtgttggacg
Terms and licenses: Academic/Nonprofit Terms; Industry Terms: Not Available to Industry
How to cite: DRH323: pAAV_hSyn-QuasAr2 was a gift from Adam Cohen (Addgene plasmid # 107705 ; http://n2t.net/addgene:107705 ; RRID:Addgene_107705)
